>Addgene plasmid #220674 | AiP1863 - pAAV-AiE2568m-minBG-SYFP2-WPRE-BGHpA | addgene full sequence | sequence record 462006 | Addgene NGS Result
CCTGCAGGCAGCTGCGCGCTCGCTCGCTCACTGAGGCCGCCCGGGCGTCGGGCGACCTTTGGTCGCCCGG
CCTCAGTGAGCGAGCGAGCGCGCAGAGAGGGAGTGGCCAACTCCATCACTAGGGGTTCCTGCGGCCGCAC
GCGTTGTAAGAGTAATAATCGCTTGGATTCCGAGAGCCAAGCCTGGTTTTTCCCCACCGACACTGCACAG
GAGGGGGGGGGGGACGAGGAGGGGAGGAGGGAGATGGGTTAGAGGAGGAGGGTCTTTCCCAGCCGCTGCG
AGTAGGTAGCCAGAGCTCTAGAAGCGGAGCCTGGGCGCAGCGGATCGGAGTGGGCGCGCGGCGCTGCCGG
CGGGGAGGGAGGACTCCGTCCGGGCAGGAGGAAAGCGCGCGAGCCTGGCCGCCTTACATCACTTGCACCG
CGCTGGGAACAGAGATGGACGCGCGGGGGCGCGAGGGGGTCAGAGCCCAGCGGCCGCGGGAAGCGGGCTG
CTGGGGGGCTCTCGTCGCGGTGCAGCAGGCGGGTGGCTTGGACCGGTGTCCGTGCGGCTGCCATAAACCG
GAGCCCAGAGCTCCTTGCCGGAGCTCGGGCTGGGCATAAAAGTCAGGGCAGAGCCATCTATTGCTTACAT
TTGCTTCTGGGATCCAGATCTTTCGAAGCTAGCGCTACCGGTCGCCACCATGGTGAGCAAGGGCGAGGAG
CTGTTCACCGGGGTGGTGCCCATCCTGGTCGAGCTGGACGGCGACGTAAACGGCCACAAGTTCAGCGTGT
CCGGCGAGGGCGAGGGCGATGCCACCTACGGCAAGCTGACCCTGAAGCTGATCTGCACCACCGGCAAGCT
GCCCGTGCCCTGGCCCACCCTCGTGACCACCCTGGGCTACGGCGTGCAGTGCTTCGCCCGCTACCCCGAC
CACATGAAGCAGCACGACTTCTTCAAGTCCGCCATGCCCGAAGGCTACGTCCAGGAGCGCACCATCTTCT
TCAAGGACGACGGCAACTACAAGACCCGCGCCGAGGTGAAGTTCGAGGGCGACACCCTGGTGAACCGCAT
CGAGCTGAAGGGCATCGACTTCAAGGAGGACGGCAACATCCTGGGGCACAAGCTGGAGTACAACTACAAC
AGCCACAACGTCTATATCACCGCCGACAAGCAGAAGAACGGCATCAAGGCCAACTTCAAGATCCGCCACA
ACATCGAGGACGGCGGCGTGCAGCTCGCCGACCACTACCAGCAGAACACCCCCATCGGCGACGGCCCCGT
GCTGCTGCCCGACAACCACTACCTGAGCTACCAGTCCAAGCTGAGCAAAGACCCCAACGAGAAGCGCGAT
CACATGGTCCTGCTGGAGTTCGTGACCGCCGCCGGGATCACTCTCGGCATGGACGAGCTGTACAAGTAAG
TCGACGGCGCGCCGCGGCCGCGAATTCGATATCATAATCAACCTCTGGATTACAAAATTTGTGAAAGATT
GACTGGTATTCTTAACTATGTTGCTCCTTTTACGCTATGTGGATACGCTGCTTTAATGCCTTTGTATCAT
GCTATTGCTTCCCGTATGGCTTTCATTTTCTCCTCCTTGTATAAATCCTGGTTAGTTCTTGCCACGGCGG
AACTCATCGCCGCCTGCCTTGCCCGCTGCTGGACAGGGGCTCGGCTGTTGGGCACTGACAATTCCGTGGC
TCGAGAGATCTTCGACTGTGCCTTCTAGTTGCCAGCCATCTGTTGTTTGCCCCTCCCCCGTGCCTTCCTT
GACCCTGGAAGGTGCCACTCCCACTGTCCTTTCCTAATAAAATGAGGAAATTGCATCGCATTGTCTGAGT
AGGTGTCATTCTATTCTGGGGGGTGGGGTGGGGCAGGACAGCAAGGGGGAGGATTGGGAAGACAATAGCA
GGCATGAGATCTCACGTGCGGACCGAGCGGCCGCAGGAACCCCTAGTGATGGAGTTGGCCACTCCCTCTC
TGCGCGCTCGCTCGCTCACTGAGGCCGGGCGACCAAAGGTCGCCCGACGCCCGGGCTTTGCCCGGGCGGC
CTCAGTGAGCGAGCGAGCGCGCAGCTGCCTGCAGGGGCGCCTGATGCGGTATTTTCTCCTTACGCATCTG
TGCGGTATTTCACACCGCATA
[95 nt withheld, positions 2122-2216]
T
[46 nt withheld, positions 2218-2263]
C
[141 nt withheld, positions 2265-2405]
CCTTTGACGTTGGAGTCCACGTTCTTT
[37 nt withheld, positions 2433-2469]
ACTCTATCTCGGGCTATTCTTTTGATTTATAAGGGATTTTGCCGATTTCGGTCTATTGGTTAAAAAATGA
GCTGATTTAACAAAAATTTAACGCGAATTTTAACAAAATATTAACGTTTACAATTTTATGGTGCACTCTC
AGTACAATCTGCTCTGATGCCGCATAGTTAAGCCAGCCCCGACACCCGCCAACACCCGCTGACGCGCCCT
GACGGGCTTGTCTGCTCCCGGCATCCGCTTACAGACAAGCTGTGACCGTCTCCGGGAGCTGCATGTGTCA
GAGGTTTTCACCGTCATCACCGAAACGCGCGAGACGAAAGGGCCTCGTGATACGCCTATTTTTATAGGTT
AATGTCATGATAATAATGGTTTCTTAGACGTCAGGTGGCACTTTTCGGGGAAATGTGCGCGGAACCCCTA
TTTGTTTATTTTTCTAAATACATTCAAATATGTATCCGCTCATGAGACAATAACCCTGATAAATGCTTCA
ATAATATTGAAAAAGGAAGAGTATGAGTATTCAACATTTCCGTGTCGCCCTTATTCCCTTTTTTGCGGCA
TTTTGCCTTCCTGTTTTTGCTCACCCAGAAACGCTGGTGAAAGTAAAAGATGCTGAAGATCAGTTGGGTG
CACGAGTGGGTTACATCGAACTGGATCTCAACAGCGGTAAGATCCTTGAGAGTTTTCGCCCCGAAGAACG
TTTTCCAATGATGAGCACTTTTAAAGTTCTGCTATGTGGCGCGGTATTATCCCGTATTGACGCCGGGCAA
GAGCAACTCGGTCGCCGCATACACTATTCTCAGAATGACTTGGTTGAGTACTCACCAGTCACAGAAAAGC
ATCTTACGGATGGCATGACAGTAAGAGAATTATGCAGTGCTGCCATAACCATGAGTGATAACACTGCGGC
CAACTTACTTCTGACAACGATCGGAGGACCGAAGGAGCTAACCGCTTTTTTGCACAACATGGGGGATCAT
GTAACTCGCCTTGATCGTTGGGAACCGGAGCTGAATGAAGCCATACCAAACGACGAGCGTGACACCACGA
TGCCTGTAGCAATGGCAACAACGTTGCGCAAACTATTAACTGGCGAACTACTTACTCTAGCTTCCCGGCA
ACAATTAATAGACTGGATGGAGGCGGATAAAGTTGCAGGACCACTTCTGCGCTCGGCCCTTCCGGCTGGC
TGGTTTATTGCTGATAAATCTGGAGCCGGTGAGCGTGGGTCTCGCGGTATCATTGCAGCACTGGGGCCAG
ATGGTAAGCCCTCCCGTATCGTAGTTATCTACACGACGGGGAGTCAGGCAACTATGGATGAACGAAATAG
ACAGATCGCTGAGATAGGTGCCTCACTGATTAAGCATTGGTAACTGTCAGACCAAGTTTACTCATATATA
CTTTAGATTGATTTAAAACTTCATTTTTAATTTAAAAGGATCTAGGTGAAGATCCTTTTTGATAATCTCA
TGACCAAAATCCCTTAACGTGAGTTTTCGTTCCACTGAGCGTCAGACCCCGTAGAAAAGATCAAAGGATC
TTCTTGAGATCCTTTTTTTCTGCGCGTAATCTGCTGCTTGCAAACAAAAAAACCACCGCTACCAGCGGTG
GTTTGTTTGCCGGATCAAGAGCTACCAACTCTTTTTCCGAAGGTAACTGGCTTCAGCAGAGCGCAGATAC
CAAATACTGTTCTTCTAGTGTAGCCGTAGTTAGGCCACCACTTCAAGAACTCTGTAGCACCGCCTACATA
CCTCGCTCTGCTAATCCTGTTACCAGTGGCTGCTGCCAGTGGCGATAAGTCGTGTCTTACCGGGTTGGAC
TCAAGACGATAGTTACCGGATAAGGCGCAGCGGTCGGGCTGAACGGGGGGTTCGTGCACACAGCCCAGCT
TGGAGCGAACGACCTACACCGAACTGAGATACCTACAGCGTGAGCTATGAGAAAGCGCCACGCTTCCCGA
AGGGAGAAAGGCGGACAGGTATCCGGTAAGCGGCAGGGTCGGAACAGGAGAGCGCACGAGGGAGCTTCCA
GGGGGAAACGCCTGGTATCTTTATAGTCCTGTCGGGTTTCGCCACCTCTGACTTGAGCGTCGATTTTTGT
GATGCTCGTCAGGGGGGCGGAGCCTATGGAAAAACGCCAGCAACGCGGCCTTTTTACGGTTCCTGGCCTT
TTGCTGGCCTTTTGCTCACATGT
Features (pLannotate 1.2.2; 14 found; start..end, strand, type, name):
     12..39      +  repeat_region  AAV2 ITR (fragment): inverted terminal repeat of adeno-associated virus serotype 2 inverted
     68..95      +  repeat_region  AAV2 ITR (fragment): inverted terminal repeat of adeno-associated virus serotype 2 inverted
    680..1396    +  CDS            SYFP2: SYFP2 is a basic (constitutively fluorescent) yellow fluorescent protein published in 2006, derived from Aequorea victoria. It is reported to be a very rapidly-maturing monomer with moderate acid sensitivity.
   1436..1593    +  misc_feature   WPRE (fragment): woodchuck hepatitis virus posttranscriptional regulatory element
   1599..1679    +  misc_feature   WPRE (fragment): woodchuck hepatitis virus posttranscriptional regulatory element
   1696..1807    +  polyA_signal   bGH poly(A) signal: bovine growth hormone polyadenylation signal
   1925..2065    +  repeat_region  AAV2 ITR: inverted terminal repeat of adeno-associated virus serotype 2 inverted
   2070..2121    -  misc_feature   bom (fragment): basis of mobility region from pBR322
   2140..2595    +  rep_origin     f1 ori (sequence partly withheld): f1 bacteriophage origin of replication; arrow indicates direction of (+) strand synthesis
   2596..2645    -  misc_feature   bom (fragment): basis of mobility region from pBR322
   2747..2782    -  CDS            rop (fragment): Rop protein, which maintains plasmids at low copy number; rop
   2877..2981    +  promoter       AmpR promoter: bla
   2982..3842    +  CDS            AmpR: β-lactamase; bla; confers resistance to ampicillin, carbenicillin, and related antibiotics
   4013..4601    +  rep_origin     ori: high-copy-number ColE1/pMB1/pBR322/pUC origin of replication
