[The description below was written by a language model from this plasmid's Addgene catalogue record and pLannotate feature annotations shown in this document.]
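Description:
AiP1863 - pAAV-AiE2568m-minBG-SYFP2-WPRE-BGHpA is an AAV transfer plasmid built on a pAAV2 backbone and intended for packaging a reporter genome into recombinant adeno-associated virus for delivery to brain tissue. In bacteria it is maintained as a high-copy plasmid through a ColE1/pUC-type origin and selected with ampicillin via the β-lactamase gene and its own promoter. An f1 phage origin and small remnants of pBR322 bom and rop sequences are also present in the backbone. The annotated sequence is 4,662 nt. A complete AAV2 inverted terminal repeat is detected downstream of the cassette, whereas only short ITR fragments are annotated at the upstream end. This may reflect the difficulty of sequencing and annotating these hairpin-forming repeats, and the record does not resolve it.

Between the ITRs, the payload follows an enhancer-reporter design. The AiE2568m enhancer sits upstream of minBG, a minimal promoter that on its own gives little expression, so transcription depends on the enhancer's activity in particular cell populations. Neither element is called out in the feature table, but the unannotated stretch preceding the coding sequence is where they would lie, and the depositor notes that the MluI and SgrAI cloning sites are retained. The driven gene is SYFP2, a rapidly maturing monomeric yellow fluorescent protein derived from Aequorea victoria. It is followed by a WPRE, annotated as two fragments and so possibly a shortened form, which boosts transcript stability and expression, and by the bovine growth hormone polyadenylation signal. The construct belongs to a collection of enhancer AAVs for genetic access to cortical cell types, where fluorescence labels the cells in which the enhancer is active. The record does not specify which population AiE2568m targets.
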