Addgene plasmid #220674: AiP1863 - pAAV-AiE2568m-minBG-SYFP2-WPRE-BGHpA
Purpose: AiE2568m is an enhancer sequence, designed to drive AAV-mediated transgene expression in specific populations of brain cells
Depositing lab: Allen Institute for Brain Science & Bosiljka Tasic. Depositing organization: Allen Institute. Publication: A suite of enhancer AAVs and transgenic mouse lines for genetic access to cortical cell types. Ben-Simon Y, Hooper M, Narayan S, Daigle TL, Dwivedi D, Way SW, Oster A, Stafford DA, Mich JK, Taormina MJ, Martinez RA, Opitz-Araya X, Roth JR, Alexander JR, Allen S, Amster A, Arbuckle J, Ayala A, Baker PM, Bakken TE, Barcelli T, Barta S, Bendrick J, Bertagnolli D, Bielstein C, Bishwakarma P, Bowlus J, Boyer G, Brouner K, Casian B, Casper T, Chakka AB, Chakrabarty R, Chance RK, Chavan S, Clark M, Colbert K, Collman F, Daniel S, Departee M, DiValentin P, Donadio N, Dotson N, Egdorf T, Fliss T, Gabitto M, Garcia J, Gary A, Gasperini M, Gloe J, Goldy J, Gore BB, Graybuck L, Greisman N, Haeseleer F, Halterman C, Haradon Z, Hastings SD, Helback O, Ho W, Hockemeyer D, Huang C, Huff S, Hunker A, Johansen N, Jones D, Juneau Z, Kalmbach B, Kannan M, Khem S, Kussick E, Kutsal R, Larsen R, Lee C, Lee AY, Leibly M, Lenz GH, Li S, Liang E, Lusk N, Madigan Z, Malloy J, Malone J, McCue R, Melchor J, Mollenkopf T, Moosman S, Morin E, Newman D, Ng L, Ngo K, Omstead V, Otto S, Oyama A, Pena N, Pham T, Phillips E, Pom CA, Potekhina L, Ransford S, Ray PL, Rette D, Reynoldson C, Rimorin C, Rocha D, Ruiz A, Sanchez REA, Sawyer L, Sedeno-Cortes A, Sevigny JP, Shapovalova N, Shepard N, Shulga L, Sigler AR, Siverts L, Soliman S, Somasundaram S, Staats B, Stewart K, Szelenyi E, Tieu M, Trader C, Tran A, van Velthoven CTJ, Walker M, Wang Y, Weed N, Wirthlin M, Wood T, Wynalda B, Yao Z, Zhou T, Ariza J, Dee N, Reding M, Ronellenfitch K, Mufti S, Sunkin SM, Smith KA, Esposito L, Waters J, Thyagarajan B, Yao S, Lein ES, Zeng H, Levi BP, Ngai J, Ting JT, Tasic B. Cell. 2025 May 16:S0092-8674(25)00513-6. doi: 10.1016/j.cell.2025.05.002. PubMed 40403729.
Backbone
  Vector backbone: pAAV2
  Vector type: AAV
Growth in bacteria
  Bacterial resistance: Ampicillin, 100 μg/mL
  Growth temperature: 37°C
  Growth strain: NEB Stable
  Copy number: High Copy
Gene/Insert
  Gene/Insert name: SYFP2
  Species: Synthetic
  Promoter: minBG
  Cloning method: Gibson Cloning
Terms and licenses: Academic/Nonprofit Terms; Industry Terms: Not Available to Industry
Depositor comments: 5' Cloning Site: MluI (not destroyed), 3' Cloning Site: SgrAI (not destroyed). Please visit https://doi.org/10.1101/2024.06.10.597244 for bioRxiv preprint.
How to cite: AiP1863 - pAAV-AiE2568m-minBG-SYFP2-WPRE-BGHpA was a gift from Allen Institute for Brain Science & Bosiljka Tasic (Addgene plasmid # 220674 ; http://n2t.net/addgene:220674 ; RRID:Addgene_220674)
